Addgene plasmid #135445: pcDNA5-Lifeact_Halo_T2A_EGFP
Purpose: Mamalian cell expression of HaloTag7 localized at F-actin and cytosolic EGFP
Depositing lab: Kai Johnsson. Depositing organization: Max Planck Institute for Medical Research. Publication: Photoactivation of silicon rhodamines via a light-induced protonation. Frei MS, Hoess P, Lampe M, Nijmeijer B, Kueblbeck M, Ellenberg J, Wadepohl H, Ries J, Pitsch S, Reymond L, Johnsson K. Nat Commun. 2019 Oct 8;10(1):4580. doi: 10.1038/s41467-019-12480-3. PubMed 31594948.
Backbone
  Vector backbone: pcDNA5/FRT/TO
  Backbone manufacturer: thermofisher
  Backbone size w/o insert (bp): 5137
  Total vector size (bp): 6877
  Vector type: Mammalian Expression
  Selectable markers: Hygromycin
Growth in bacteria
  Bacterial resistance: Ampicillin, 100 μg/mL
  Growth temperature: 37°C
  Growth strain: DH5alpha
  Copy number: High Copy
Gene/Insert
  Gene/Insert name: Lifact-HaloTag7 and EGFP
  Insert size (bp): 1739
  Promoter: CMV/TetO
  Tag / fusion protein: Lifact (N terminal on insert)
  Cloning method: Gibson Cloning
  Sequencing primers: 5′ CMV_Fwd; 3′ BGH_Rev
Terms and licenses: Academic/Nonprofit Terms; Industry Terms: Not Available to Industry
How to cite: pcDNA5-Lifeact_Halo_T2A_EGFP was a gift from Kai Johnsson (Addgene plasmid # 135445 ; http://n2t.net/addgene:135445 ; RRID:Addgene_135445)
