[The description below was written by a language model from this plasmid's Addgene catalogue record and pLannotate feature annotations shown in this document.]
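Description:
pcDNA5-Lifeact_Halo_T2A_EGFP is a 6.9 kb mammalian expression plasmid built by Gibson assembly on the pcDNA5/FRT/TO backbone. In E. coli it is maintained at high copy from a ColE1/pUC-type origin and selected through the β-lactamase (AmpR) gene. A partial f1 origin and lac promoter/operator remnants are also annotated as backbone sequence.

The expression cassette is driven by the CMV enhancer and immediate-early promoter followed by tet operator sites (CMV/TetO). Transcription is therefore constitutive in ordinary cells but repressed, and inducible with tetracycline or doxycycline, in cells that express the Tet repressor. The open reading frame begins with Lifeact, the short F-actin-binding peptide derived from yeast Abp140, fused at the N-terminus of HaloTag7, a modified bacterial dehalogenase that binds chloroalkane ligands covalently. A T2A self-cleaving peptide named in the construct title, though not separately annotated, links this fusion to EGFP, and a bGH polyadenylation signal ends the transcript. The automated annotation labels the fluorescent protein as EBFP, a close sequence relative, but the catalogue entry identifies it as EGFP. One transcript thus yields actin-localised HaloTag and free cytosolic EGFP in roughly matched amounts.

Downstream lies an FRT site directly ahead of a hygromycin resistance gene with an SV40 poly(A) signal. In this backbone design, FLP-mediated recombination into a genomic FRT site in a suitable host line is what activates hygromycin resistance, allowing selection of isogenic stable lines. The stated purpose is to place HaloTag7 on F-actin for labelling with fluorescent Halo ligands, with EGFP marking expressing cells. The associated publication concerns photoactivatable silicon rhodamine dyes.
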