Features (pLannotate 1.2.2; 23 found; start..end, strand, type, name):
     28..80      -  misc_feature   bom (fragment): basis of mobility region from pBR322
    235..614     +  enhancer       CMV enhancer: human cytomegalovirus immediate early enhancer
    615..818     +  promoter       CMV promoter: human cytomegalovirus (CMV) immediate early promoter
    820..839     +  promoter       PLtetO-1 promoter (fragment): modified phage lambda PL promoter with tet operator sites (Lutz and Bujard, 1997)
    841..860     +  promoter       PLtetO-1 promoter (fragment): modified phage lambda PL promoter with tet operator sites (Lutz and Bujard, 1997)
    868..901     +  promoter       TRE3GV promoter (fragment): 3rd-generation Tet-responsive promoter that can be activated by binding of Tet-On® 3G, optimized for retroviral and lentiviral vectors
   1043..1120    +  CDS            ABP140 (fragment): AB140_YEAST - Also known as TRM140. Experimental evidence at protein level: Swiss-Prot protein existence level 1. S-adenosyl-L-methionine-dependent methyltransferase that mediates N(3)-methylcytidine modification of residue 32 of the tRNA anticodon loop of tRNA(Thr) and tRNA(Ser). Binds F-actin and shows weak F-actin cross-linking activity. From Saccharomyces cerevisiae (strain ATCC 204508 / S288c) (Baker's yeast).
   1121..2004    +  CDS            HaloTag® (fragment): modified bacterial dehalogenase that forms covalent bonds with chloroalkane derivatives
   2069..2785    +  CDS            EBFP: enhanced blue variant of GFP mammalian codon-optimized
   2835..3059    +  polyA_signal   bGH poly(A) signal: bovine growth hormone polyadenylation signal
   3063..3084    +  promoter       SV40 promoter (fragment): SV40 enhancer and early promoter
   3105..3338    +  rep_origin     f1 ori (fragment) (sequence partly withheld): f1 bacteriophage origin of replication; arrow indicates direction of (+) strand synthesis
   3343..3390    +  protein_bind   FRT: FLP-mediated recombination occurs in the 8-bp core sequence TCTAGAAA (Turan and Bode, 2011). FLP recombinase from the Saccharomyces cerevisiae 2μ plasmid
   3398..4420    +  CDS            HygR: aminoglycoside phosphotransferase from E. coli; aph(4)-Ia; confers resistance to hygromycin
   4430..4555    +  CDS            ble (fragment): BLE_KLEPN - Experimental evidence at protein level: Swiss-Prot protein existence level 1. Binding protein with a strong affinity to the bleomycin family of antibiotics. Binds to CL990; an antimitotic-antibiotic compound. From Klebsiella pneumoniae.
   4550..4671    +  polyA_signal   SV40 poly(A) signal: SV40 polyadenylation signal
   4744..4760    -  protein_bind   lac operator: The lac repressor binds to the lac operator to inhibit transcription in E. coli. This inhibition can be relieved by adding lactose or isopropyl-β-D-thiogalactopyranoside (IPTG). lac repressor encoded by lacI
   4768..4798    -  promoter       lac promoter: promoter for the E. coli lac operon
   4813..4834    -  protein_bind   CAP binding site: CAP binding activates transcription in the presence of cAMP. E. coli catabolite activator protein
   4847..4939    -  CDS            lacI (fragment): lac repressor; lacI; The lac repressor binds to the lac operator to inhibit transcription in E. coli. This inhibition can be relieved by adding lactose or isopropyl-β-D-thiogalactopyranoside (IPTG).
   5122..5710    -  rep_origin     ori: high-copy-number ColE1/pMB1/pBR322/pUC origin of replication
   5881..6741    -  CDS            AmpR: β-lactamase; bla; confers resistance to ampicillin, carbenicillin, and related antibiotics
   6742..6846    -  promoter       AmpR promoter: bla
>Addgene plasmid #135445 | pcDNA5-Lifeact_Halo_T2A_EGFP | addgene full sequence | sequence record 267895 | Addgene NGS Result
GACGGATCGGGAGATCTCCCGATCCCCTATGGTGCACTCTCAGTACAATCTGCTCTGATGCCGCATAGTT
AAGCCAGTATCTGCTCCCTGCTTGTGTGTTGGAGGTCGCTGAGTAGTGCGCGAGCAAAATTTAAGCTACA
ACAAGGCAAGGCTTGACCGACAATTGCATGAAGAATCTGCTTAGGGTTAGGCGTTTTGCGCTGCTTCGCG
ATGTACGGGCCAGATATACGCGTTGACATTGATTATTGACTAGTTATTAATAGTAATCAATTACGGGGTC
ATTAGTTCATAGCCCATATATGGAGTTCCGCGTTACATAACTTACGGTAAATGGCCCGCCTGGCTGACCG
CCCAACGACCCCCGCCCATTGACGTCAATAATGACGTATGTTCCCATAGTAACGCCAATAGGGACTTTCC
ATTGACGTCAATGGGTGGAGTATTTACGGTAAACTGCCCACTTGGCAGTACATCAAGTGTATCATATGCC
AAGTACGCCCCCTATTGACGTCAATGACGGTAAATGGCCCGCCTGGCATTATGCCCAGTACATGACCTTA
TGGGACTTTCCTACTTGGCAGTACATCTACGTATTAGTCATCGCTATTACCATGGTGATGCGGTTTTGGC
AGTACATCAATGGGCGTGGATAGCGGTTTGACTCACGGGGATTTCCAAGTCTCCACCCCATTGACGTCAA
TGGGAGTTTGTTTTGGCACCAAAATCAACGGGACTTTCCAAAATGTCGTAACAACTCCGCCCCATTGACG
CAAATGGGCGGTAGGCGTGTACGGTGGGAGGTCTATATAAGCAGAGCTCTCCCTATCAGTGATAGAGATC
TCCCTATCAGTGATAGAGATCGTCGACGAGCTCGTTTAGTGAACCGTCAGATCGCCTGGAGACGCCATCC
ACGCTGTTTTGACCTCCATAGAAGACACCGGGACCGATCCAGCCTCCGGACTCTAGCGTTTAAACTTAAG
CTTGGTACCGAGCTCGGATCCACTAGTCCAGTGTGGTGGAATTCTGCAGATATCCAGCAACCATGGGCGT
GGCCGACCTGATCAAGAAGTTCGAGAGCATCAGCAAGGAGGAGGGGGATCCACCGGTCGCCACCGGATCC
GAAATCGGTACTGGCTTTCCATTCGACCCCCATTATGTGGAAGTCCTGGGCGAGCGCATGCACTACGTCG
ATGTTGGTCCGCGCGATGGCACCCCTGTGCTGTTCCTGCACGGTAACCCGACCTCCTCCTACGTGTGGCG
CAACATCATCCCGCATGTTGCACCGACCCATCGCTGCATTGCTCCAGACCTGATCGGTATGGGCAAATCC
GACAAACCAGACCTGGGTTATTTCTTCGACGACCACGTCCGCTTCATGGATGCCTTCATCGAAGCCCTGG
GTCTGGAAGAGGTCGTCCTGGTCATTCACGACTGGGGCTCCGCTCTGGGTTTCCACTGGGCCAAGCGCAA
TCCAGAGCGCGTCAAAGGTATTGCATTTATGGAGTTCATCCGCCCTATCCCGACCTGGGACGAATGGCCA
GAATTTGCCCGCGAGACCTTCCAGGCCTTCCGCACCACCGACGTCGGCCGCAAGCTGATCATCGATCAGA
ACGTTTTTATCGAGGGTACGCTGCCGATGGGTGTCGTCCGCCCGCTGACTGAAGTCGAGATGGACCATTA
CCGCGAGCCGTTCCTGAATCCTGTTGACCGCGAGCCACTGTGGCGCTTCCCAAACGAGCTGCCAATCGCC
GGTGAGCCAGCGAACATCGTCGCGCTGGTCGAAGAATACATGGACTGGCTGCACCAGTCCCCTGTCCCGA
AGCTGCTGTTCTGGGGCACCCCAGGCGTTCTGATCCCACCGGCCGAAGCCGCTCGCCTGGCCAAAAGCCT
GCCTAACTGCAAGGCTGTGGACATCGGCCCGGGTCTGAATCTGCTGCAAGAAGACAACCCGGACCTGATC
GGCAGCGAGATCGCGCGCTGGCTGTCTACTCTGGAGATTTCCGGTGGCAGTGGAGAGGGCAGAGGAAGTC
TGCTAACATGCGGTGACGTCGAGGAGAATCCTGGCCCAGTGAGCAAGGGCGAGGAGCTGTTCACCGGGGT
GGTGCCCATCCTGGTCGAGCTGGACGGCGACGTAAACGGCCACAAGTTCAGCGTGTCCGGCGAGGGCGAG
GGCGATGCCACCTACGGCAAGCTGACCCTGAAGTTCATCTGCACCACCGGCAAGCTGCCCGTGCCCTGGC
CCACCCTCGTGACCACCCTGACCTACGGCGTGCAGTGCTTCAGCCGCTACCCCGACCACATGAAGCAGCA
CGACTTCTTCAAGTCCGCCATGCCCGAAGGCTACGTCCAGGAGCGCACCATCTTCTTCAAGGACGACGGC
AACTACAAGACCCGCGCCGAGGTGAAGTTCGAGGGCGACACCCTGGTGAACCGCATCGAGCTGAAGGGCA
TCGACTTCAAGGAGGACGGCAACATCCTGGGGCACAAGCTGGAGTACAACTACAACAGCCACAACGTCTA
TATCATGGCCGACAAGCAGAAGAACGGCATCAAGGTGAACTTCAAGATCCGCCACAACATCGAGGACGGC
AGCGTGCAGCTCGCCGACCACTACCAGCAGAACACCCCCATCGGCGACGGCCCCGTGCTGCTGCCCGACA
ACCACTACCTGAGCACCCAGTCCGCCCTGAGCAAAGACCCCAACGAGAAGCGCGATCACATGGTCCTGCT
GGAGTTCGTGACCGCCGCCGGGATCACTCTCGGCATGGACGAGCTGTACAAGTGATAACCGCTCGAGTCT
AGAGGGCCCGTTTAAACCCGCTGATCAGCCTCGACTGTGCCTTCTAGTTGCCAGCCATCTGTTGTTTGCC
CCTCCCCCGTGCCTTCCTTGACCCTGGAAGGTGCCACTCCCACTGTCCTTTCCTAATAAAATGAGGAAAT
TGCATCGCATTGTCTGAGTAGGTGTCATTCTATTCTGGGGGGTGGGGTGGGGCAGGACAGCAAGGGGGAG
GATTGGGAAGACAATAGCAGGCATGCTGGGGATGCGGTGGGCTCTATGGCTTCTGAGGCGGAAAGAACCA
GCTGGGGCTCTAGGGGGTATCCCC
[124 nt withheld, positions 3105-3228]
C
[91 nt withheld, positions 3230-3320]
AGGGTGATGGTTCACGTACCTAGAAGTTCCTATTCCGAAGTTCCTATTCTCTAGAAAGTATAGGAACTTC
CTTGGCCAAAAAGCCTGAACTCACCGCGACGTCTGTCGAGAAGTTTCTGATCGAAAAGTTCGACAGCGTC
TCCGACCTGATGCAGCTCTCGGAGGGCGAAGAATCTCGTGCTTTCAGCTTCGATGTAGGAGGGCGTGGAT
ATGTCCTGCGGGTAAATAGCTGCGCCGATGGTTTCTACAAAGATCGTTATGTTTATCGGCACTTTGCATC
GGCCGCGCTCCCGATTCCGGAAGTGCTTGACATTGGGGAATTCAGCGAGAGCCTGACCTATTGCATCTCC
CGCCGTGCACAGGGTGTCACGTTGCAAGACCTGCCTGAAACCGAACTGCCCGCTGTTCTGCAGCCGGTCG
CGGAGGCCATGGATGCGATCGCTGCGGCCGATCTTAGCCAGACGAGCGGGTTCGGCCCATTCGGACCGCA
AGGAATCGGTCAATACACTACATGGCGTGATTTCATATGCGCGATTGCTGATCCCCATGTGTATCACTGG
CAAACTGTGATGGACGACACCGTCAGTGCGTCCGTCGCGCAGGCTCTCGATGAGCTGATGCTTTGGGCCG
AGGACTGCCCCGAAGTCCGGCACCTCGTGCACGCGGATTTCGGCTCCAACAATGTCCTGACGGACAATGG
CCGCATAACAGCGGTCATTGACTGGAGCGAGGCGATGTTCGGGGATTCCCAATACGAGGTCGCCAACATC
TTCTTCTGGAGGCCGTGGTTGGCTTGTATGGAGCAGCAGACGCGCTACTTCGAGCGGAGGCATCCGGAGC
TTGCAGGATCGCCGCGGCTCCGGGCGTATATGCTCCGCATTGGTCTTGACCAACTCTATCAGAGCTTGGT
TGACGGCAATTTCGATGATGCAGCTTGGGCGCAGGGTCGATGCGACGCAATCGTCCGATCCGGAGCCGGG
ACTGTCGGGCGTACACAAATCGCCCGCAGAAGCGCGGCCGTCTGGACCGATGGCTGTGTAGAAGTACTCG
CCGATAGTGGAAACCGACGCCCCAGCACTCGTCCGAGGGCAAAGGAATAGCACGTACTACGAGATTTCGA
TTCCACCGCCGCCTTCTATGAAAGGTTGGGCTTCGGAATCGTTTTCCGGGACGCCGGCTGGATGATCCTC
CAGCGCGGGGATCTCATGCTGGAGTTCTTCGCCCACCCCAACTTGTTTATTGCAGCTTATAATGGTTACA
AATAAAGCAATAGCATCACAAATTTCACAAATAAAGCATTTTTTTCACTGCATTCTAGTTGTGGTTTGTC
CAAACTCATCAATGTATCTTATCATGTCTGTATACCGTCGACCTCTAGCTAGAGCTTGGCGTAATCATGG
TCATAGCTGTTTCCTGTGTGAAATTGTTATCCGCTCACAATTCCACACAACATACGAGCCGGAAGCATAA
AGTGTAAAGCCTGGGGTGCCTAATGAGTGAGCTAACTCACATTAATTGCGTTGCGCTCACTGCCCGCTTT
CCAGTCGGGAAACCTGTCGTGCCAGCTGCATTAATGAATCGGCCAACGCGCGGGGAGAGGCGGTTTGCGT
ATTGGGCGCTCTTCCGCTTCCTCGCTCACTGACTCGCTGCGCTCGGTCGTTCGGCTGCGGCGAGCGGTAT
CAGCTCACTCAAAGGCGGTAATACGGTTATCCACAGAATCAGGGGATAACGCAGGAAAGAACATGTGAGC
AAAAGGCCAGCAAAAGGCCAGGAACCGTAAAAAGGCCGCGTTGCTGGCGTTTTTCCATAGGCTCCGCCCC
CCTGACGAGCATCACAAAAATCGACGCTCAAGTCAGAGGTGGCGAAACCCGACAGGACTATAAAGATACC
AGGCGTTTCCCCCTGGAAGCTCCCTCGTGCGCTCTCCTGTTCCGACCCTGCCGCTTACCGGATACCTGTC
CGCCTTTCTCCCTTCGGGAAGCGTGGCGCTTTCTCATAGCTCACGCTGTAGGTATCTCAGTTCGGTGTAG
GTCGTTCGCTCCAAGCTGGGCTGTGTGCACGAACCCCCCGTTCAGCCCGACCGCTGCGCCTTATCCGGTA
ACTATCGTCTTGAGTCCAACCCGGTAAGACACGACTTATCGCCACTGGCAGCAGCCACTGGTAACAGGAT
TAGCAGAGCGAGGTATGTAGGCGGTGCTACAGAGTTCTTGAAGTGGTGGCCTAACTACGGCTACACTAGA
AGAACAGTATTTGGTATCTGCGCTCTGCTGAAGCCAGTTACCTTCGGAAAAAGAGTTGGTAGCTCTTGAT
CCGGCAAACAAACCACCGCTGGTAGCGGTGGTTTTTTTGTTTGCAAGCAGCAGATTACGCGCAGAAAAAA
AGGATCTCAAGAAGATCCTTTGATCTTTTCTACGGGGTCTGACGCTCAGTGGAACGAAAACTCACGTTAA
GGGATTTTGGTCATGAGATTATCAAAAAGGATCTTCACCTAGATCCTTTTAAATTAAAAATGAAGTTTTA
AATCAATCTAAAGTATATATGAGTAAACTTGGTCTGACAGTTACCAATGCTTAATCAGTGAGGCACCTAT
CTCAGCGATCTGTCTATTTCGTTCATCCATAGTTGCCTGACTCCCCGTCGTGTAGATAACTACGATACGG
GAGGGCTTACCATCTGGCCCCAGTGCTGCAATGATACCGCGAGACCCACGCTCACCGGCTCCAGATTTAT
CAGCAATAAACCAGCCAGCCGGAAGGGCCGAGCGCAGAAGTGGTCCTGCAACTTTATCCGCCTCCATCCA
GTCTATTAATTGTTGCCGGGAAGCTAGAGTAAGTAGTTCGCCAGTTAATAGTTTGCGCAACGTTGTTGCC
ATTGCTACAGGCATCGTGGTGTCACGCTCGTCGTTTGGTATGGCTTCATTCAGCTCCGGTTCCCAACGAT
CAAGGCGAGTTACATGATCCCCCATGTTGTGCAAAAAAGCGGTTAGCTCCTTCGGTCCTCCGATCGTTGT
CAGAAGTAAGTTGGCCGCAGTGTTATCACTCATGGTTATGGCAGCACTGCATAATTCTCTTACTGTCATG
CCATCCGTAAGATGCTTTTCTGTGACTGGTGAGTACTCAACCAAGTCATTCTGAGAATAGTGTATGCGGC
GACCGAGTTGCTCTTGCCCGGCGTCAATACGGGATAATACCGCGCCACATAGCAGAACTTTAAAAGTGCT
CATCATTGGAAAACGTTCTTCGGGGCGAAAACTCTCAAGGATCTTACCGCTGTTGAGATCCAGTTCGATG
TAACCCACTCGTGCACCCAACTGATCTTCAGCATCTTTTACTTTCACCAGCGTTTCTGGGTGAGCAAAAA
CAGGAAGGCAAAATGCCGCAAAAAAGGGAATAAGGGCGACACGGAAATGTTGAATACTCATACTCTTCCT
TTTTCAATATTATTGAAGCATTTATCAGGGTTATTGTCTCATGAGCGGATACATATTTGAATGTATTTAG
AAAAATAAACAAATAGGGGTTCCGCGCACATTTCCCCGAAAAGTGCCACCTGACGTC
